Addgene plasmid #54512: mTagGFP-N1
Purpose: (Empty Backbone) Localization: N1 Cloning Vector, Excitation: 482, Emission: 505
Depositing lab: Michael Davidson.
Backbone
  Vector backbone: mTagGFP-N1
  Backbone size (bp): 4750
  Vector type: Mammalian Expression
  Selectable markers: Neomycin (select with G418)
  Tag / fusion protein: mTagGFP (C terminal on backbone)
Growth in bacteria
  Bacterial resistance: Kanamycin, 50 μg/mL
  Growth temperature: 37°C
  Growth strain: DH5alpha
  Copy number: High Copy
Gene/Insert
  Gene/Insert name: None
  Tag / fusion protein: mTagGFP (C terminal on backbone)
Terms and licenses: Academic/Nonprofit Terms; Industry Terms
Depositor comments: . Excitation = 482; Emission = 505
How to cite: mTagGFP-N1 was a gift from Michael Davidson (Addgene plasmid # 54512)
