[The description below was written by a language model from this plasmid's Addgene catalogue record.]
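Description:
mTagGFP-N1 is an empty mammalian expression backbone of about 4.75 kb, designed for building fusions to the monomeric green fluorescent protein mTagGFP. It carries no insert. The "N1" designation and the record's note that the tag is C-terminal on the backbone indicate the intended arrangement: a gene of interest is cloned upstream of, and in frame with, the mTagGFP coding sequence, so that the fluorescent protein ends up at the C-terminus of the expressed fusion. The gene of interest must therefore lack a stop codon. The recorded spectral properties are an excitation maximum of 482 nm and an emission maximum of 505 nm, placing it in the standard green channel.

The plasmid is propagated in E. coli as a high-copy plasmid under kanamycin selection. In mammalian cells, a neomycin resistance marker allows G418 selection of stably transfected cells. In vectors of this type, a single resistance gene usually confers both kanamycin resistance in bacteria and G418 resistance in mammalian cells, but no feature table is available to confirm this here. The record likewise does not state the promoter driving the fusion, the origin of replication, the polyadenylation signals or the composition of the multiple cloning site, so these should be checked against the full sequence.

Typical uses are live-cell or fixed-cell imaging of protein localization and dynamics through C-terminal tagging. Without an insert, the vector can also serve as a control expressing unfused mTagGFP, provided the fluorescent protein retains its own start codon, which the record does not specify.
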