>Addgene plasmid #54512 | mTagGFP-N1 | depositor partial sequence | sequence record 84909 | insert sequence
AAGTCTCCACCCCATTGACGTCAATGGGAGTTTGTTTTGGCACCAAAATCAACGGGACTTTCCAAAATGT
CGTAACAACTCCGCCCCATTGACGCAAATGGGCGGTAGGCGTGTACGGTGGGAGGTCTATATAAGCAGAG
CTGGTTTAGTGAACCGTCAGATCCGCTAGCGCTACCGGACTCAGATCTCGAGCTCAAGCTTCGAATTCTG
CAGTCGACGGTACCGCGGGCCCGGGATCCACCGGTCGCCACCATGAGCGGGGGCGAGGAGCTGTTCGCCG
GCATCGTGCCCGTGCTGATCGAGCTGGACGGCGACGTGCACGGCCACAAGTTCAGCGTGCGCGGCGAGGG
CGAGGGCGACGCCGACTACGGCAAGCTGGAGATCAAGTTCATCTGCACCACCGGCAAGCTGCCCGTGCCC
TGGCCCACCCTGGTGACCACCCTCTGCTACGGCATCCAGTGCTTCGCCCGCTACCCCGAGCACATGAAGA
TGAACGACTTCTTCAAGAGCGCCATGCCCGAGGGCTACATCCAGGAGCGCACCATCCTCTTCCAGGACGA
CGGCAAGTACAAGACCCGCGGCGAGGTGAAGTTCGAGGGCGACACCCTGGTGAACCGCATCGAGCTGAAG
GGCAAGGACTTCAAGGAGGACGGCAACATCCTGGGCCACAAGCTGGAGTACAGCTTCAACAGCCACAACG
TGTACATCATGCCCGACAAGGCCAACAACGGCCTGGAGGTGAACTTCAAGACCCGCCACAACATCGAGGG
CGGCGGCGTGCAGCTGGCCGACCACTACCAGACCAACGTGCCCCTGGGCGACGGCCCCGTGCTGATCCCC
ATCAACCACTACCTGAGCACTCAGACCGCCATCAGCAAGGACCGCAACGAGGCCCGCGACCACATGGTGC
TCCTGGAGTCCTTCAGCGCCTGCTGCCACACCCACGGCATGGACGAGCTGTACAGGTAAAGCGGCCGCGA
CTCTAGATCATAATCAGCCATACCACATTTGTAGAGGTTTTACTTGCTTTAAAAAACCTCCCACACCTCC
CCCTGAACCTGAAACATAAAATGAATGCAATTGTTGTTGTTAACTTGTTTATTGCAGCTTATAATGGTTA
CAAATAAAGCAATAGC
