>Addgene plasmid #54512 | mTagGFP-N1 | addgene partial sequence | sequence record 90487 | CMV-F 5'-CGCAAATGGGCGGTAGGCGTG-3'
GTGAACCGTCAGATCCGCTAGCGCTACCGGACTCAGATCTCGAGCTCAAGCTTCGAATTCTGCAGTCGAC
GGTACCGCGGGCCCGGGATCCACCGGTCGCCACCATGAGCGGGGGCGAGGAGCTGTTCGCCGGCATCGTG
CCCGTGCTGATCGAGCTGGACGGCGACGTGCACGGCCACAAGTTCAGCGTGCGCGGCGAGGGCGAGGGCG
ACGCCGACTACGGCAAGCTGGAGATCAAGTTCATCTGCACCACCGGCAAGCTGCCCGTGCCCTGGCCCAC
CCTGGTGACCACCCTCTGCTACGGCATCCAGTGCTTCGCCCGCTACCCCGAGCACATGAAGATGAACGAC
TTCTTCAAGAGCGCCATGCCCGAGGGCTACATCCAGGAGCGCACCATCCTCTTCCAGGACGACGGCAAGT
ACAAGACCCGCGGCGAGGTGAAGTTCGAGGGCGACACCCTGGTGAACCGCATCGAGCTGAAGGGCAAGGA
CTTCAAGGAGGACGGCAACATCCTGGGCCACAAGCTGGAGTACAGCTTCAACAGCCACAACGTGTACATC
ATGCCCGACAAGGCCAACAACGGCCTGGAGGTGAACTTCAAGACCCGCCACAACATCGAGGGCGGCGGCG
TGCAGCTGGCCGACCACTACCAGACCAACGTGCCCCTGGGCGACGGCCCCGTGCTGATCCCCATCAACCA
CTACCTGAGCACTCAGACCGCCATCAGCAAGGACCGCAACGAGGCCCGCGACCACATGGTGCTCCTGGAG
TCCTTCAGCGCCTGCTGCCACACCCACGGCATGGACGAGCTGTACAGGTAAAGCGGCCGCGACTCTAGAT
CATAATCAGCCATACCACATTTGTAGAGGTT
